>Addgene plasmid #204247 | pQE60 M66L wgMDH | addgene full sequence | sequence record 411025 | Addgene NGS Result
CTCGAGAAATCATAAAAAATTTATTTGCTTTGTGAGCGGATAACAATTATAATAGATTCAATTGTGAGCG
GATAACAATTTCACACAGAATTCATTAAAGAGGAGAAATTAACTATGGCTAAAGGCGGAGCTCCCGGGTT
CAAAGTCGCAATACTTGGCGCTGCCGGTGGCATTGGCCAGCCCCTTGCGATGTTGATGAAGTTGAATCCT
CTGGTTTCTGTTCTACATCTATATGATGTAGTCAATGCCCCTGGTGTCACCGCTGATATTAGCCACATGG
ACACGGGTGCTGTGGTGCGTGGATTCTTGGGGCAGCAGCAGCTGGAGGCTGCGCTTACTGGCATGGATCT
TATTATAGTCCCTGCAGGTGTTCCTCGAAAACCAGGAATGACGAGGGATGATCTGTTCAAAATAAACGCA
GGAATTGTCAAGACTCTGTGTGAAGGGATTGCAAAGTGTTGTCCAAGAGCCATTGTCAACCTGATCAGTA
ATCCTGTGAACTCCACCGTGCCCATCGCAGCTGAAGTTTTCAAGAAGGCTGGAACTTATGATCCAAAGCG
ACTTCTGGGAGTTACAATGCTCGACGTAGTCAGAGCCAATACCTTTGTGGCAGAAGTATTGGGTCTTGAT
CCTCGGGATGTTGATGTTCCAGTTGTTGGCGGTCATGCTGGTGTAACCATTTTGCCCCTTCTATCTCAGG
TGAAGCCTCCAAGTTCTTTCACACAAGAAGAGATTAGTTACCTGACTGATAGGATTCAAAATGGTGGAAC
AGAAGTTGTCGAGGCCAAAGCAGGAGCTGGTTCAGCAACTCTCTCAATGGCTTATGCTGCCGTTAAGTTT
GCAGATGCATGCCTCAGGGGCTTAAGAGGAGATGCTGGTGTCATTGAATGCGCGTTTGTGTCTTCTCAGG
TGACTGAACTTCCATTCTTTGCATCAAAAGTACGACTTGGTCGCAATGGTATCGAAGAAGTATACTCCCT
TGGCCCGCTAAATGAGTATGAGAGGATTGGATTGGAGAAAGCGAAGAAAGAGTTGGCAGGAAGCATTGAG
AAGGGAGTTTCCTTCATCAGAAGCAGATCTCATCACCATCACCATCACTAAGCTTAATTAGCTGAGCTTG
GACTCCTGTTGATAGATCCAGTAATGACCTCAGAACTCCATCTGGATTTGTTCAGAACGCTCGGTTGCCG
CCGGGCGTTTTTTATTGGTGAGAATCCAAGCTAGCTTGGCGAGATTTTCAGGAGCTAAGGAAGCTAAAAT
GGAGAAAAAAATCACTGGATATACCACCGTTGATATATCCCAATGGCATCGTAAAGAACATTTTGAGGCA
TTTCAGTCAGTTGCTCAATGTACCTATAACCAGACCGTTCAGCTGGATATTACGGCCTTTTTAAAGACCG
TAAAGAAAAATAAGCACAAGTTTTATCCGGCCTTTATTCACATTCTTGCCCGCCTGATGAATGCTCATCC
GGAATTTCGTATGGCAATGAAAGACGGTGAGCTGGTGATATGGGATAGTGTTCACCCTTGTTACACCGTT
TTCCATGAGCAAACTGAAACGTTTTCATCGCTCTGGAGTGAATACCACGACGATTTCCGGCAGTTTCTAC
ACATATATTCGCAAGATGTGGCGTGTTACGGTGAAAACCTGGCCTATTTCCCTAAAGGGTTTATTGAGAA
TATGTTTTTCGTCTCAGCCAATCCCTGGGTGAGTTTCACCAGTTTTGATTTAAACGTGGCCAATATGGAC
AACTTCTTCGCCCCCGTTTTCACCATGCATGGGCAAATATTATACGCAAGGCGACAAGGTGCTGATGCCG
CTGGCGATTCAGGTTCATCATGCCGTTTGTGATGGCTTCCATGTCGGCAGAATGCTTAATGAATTACAAC
AGTACTGCGATGAGTGGCAGGGCGGGGCGTAATTTTTTTAAGGCAGTTATTGGTGCCCTTAAACGCCTGG
GGTAATGACTCTCTAGCTTGAGGCATCAAATAAAACGAAAGGCTCAGTCGAAAGACTGGGCCTTTCGTTT
TATCTGTTGTTTGTCGGTGAACGCTCTCCTGAGTAGGACAAATCCGCCCTCTAGAGCTGCCTCGCGCGTT
TCGGTGATGACGGTGAAAACCTCTGACACATGCAGCTCCCGGAGACGGTCACAGCTTGTCTGTAAGCGGA
TGCCGGGAGCAGACAAGCCCGTCAGGGCGCGTCAGCGGGTGTTGGCGGGTGTCGGGGCGCAGCCATGACC
CAGTCACGTAGCGATAGCGGAGTGTATACTGGCTTAACTATGCGGCATCAGAGCAGATTGTACTGAGAGT
GCACCATATGCGGTGTGAAATACCGCACAGATGCGTAAGGAGAAAATACCGCATCAGGCGCTCTTCCGCT
TCCTCGCTCACTGACTCGCTGCGCTCGGTCGTTCGGCTGCGGCGAGCGGTATCAGCTCACTCAAAGGCGG
TAATACGGTTATCCACAGAATCAGGGGATAACGCAGGAAAGAACATGTGAGCAAAAGGCCAGCAAAAGGC
CAGGAACCGTAAAAAGGCCGCGTTGCTGGCGTTTTTCCATAGGCTCCGCCCCCCTGACGAGCATCACAAA
AATCGACGCTCAAGTCAGAGGTGGCGAAACCCGACAGGACTATAAAGATACCAGGCGTTTCCCCCTGGAA
GCTCCCTCGTGCGCTCTCCTGTTCCGACCCTGCCGCTTACCGGATACCTGTCCGCCTTTCTCCCTTCGGG
AAGCGTGGCGCTTTCTCATAGCTCACGCTGTAGGTATCTCAGTTCGGTGTAGGTCGTTCGCTCCAAGCTG
GGCTGTGTGCACGAACCCCCCGTTCAGCCCGACCGCTGCGCCTTATCCGGTAACTATCGTCTTGAGTCCA
ACCCGGTAAGACACGACTTATCGCCACTGGCAGCAGCCACTGGTAACAGGATTAGCAGAGCGAGGTATGT
AGGCGGTGCTACAGAGTTCTTGAAGTGGTGGCCTAACTACGGCTACACTAGAAGGACAGTATTTGGTATC
TGCGCTCTGCTGAAGCCAGTTACCTTCGGAAAAAGAGTTGGTAGCTCTTGATCCGGCAAACAAACCACCG
CTGGTAGCGGTGGTTTTTTTGTTTGCAAGCAGCAGATTACGCGCAGAAAAAAAGGATCTCAAGAAGATCC
TTTGATCTTTTCTACGGGGTCTGACGCTCAGTGGAACGAAAACTCACGTTAAGGGATTTTGGTCATGAGA
TTATCAAAAAGGATCTTCACCTAGATCCTTTTAAATTAAAAATGAAGTTTTAAATCAATCTAAAGTATAT
ATGAGTAAACTTGGTCTGACAGTTACCAATGCTTAATCAGTGAGGCACCTATCTCAGCGATCTGTCTATT
TCGTTCATCCATAGTTGCCTGACTCCCCGTCGTGTAGATAACTACGATACGGGAGGGCTTACCATCTGGC
CCCAGTGCTGCAATGATACCGCGAGACCCACGCTCACCGGCTCCAGATTTATCAGCAATAAACCAGCCAG
CCGGAAGGGCCGAGCGCAGAAGTGGTCCTGCAACTTTATCCGCCTCCATCCAGTCTATTAATTGTTGCCG
GGAAGCTAGAGTAAGTAGTTCGCCAGTTAATAGTTTGCGCAACGTTGTTGCCATTGCTACAGGCATCGTG
GTGTCACGCTCGTCGTTTGGTATGGCTTCATTCAGCTCCGGTTCCCAACGATCAAGGCGAGTTACATGAT
CCCCCATGTTGTGCAAAAAAGCGGTTAGCTCCTTCGGTCCTCCGATCGTTGTCAGAAGTAAGTTGGCCGC
AGTGTTATCACTCATGGTTATGGCAGCACTGCATAATTCTCTTACTGTCATGCCATCCGTAAGATGCTTT
TCTGTGACTGGTGAGTACTCAACCAAGTCATTCTGAGAATAGTGTATGCGGCGACCGAGTTGCTCTTGCC
CGGCGTCAATACGGGATAATACCGCGCCACATAGCAGAACTTTAAAAGTGCTCATCATTGGAAAACGTTC
TTCGGGGCGAAAACTCTCAAGGATCTTACCGCTGTTGAGATCCAGTTCGATGTAACCCACTCGTGCACCC
AACTGATCTTCAGCATCTTTTACTTTCACCAGCGTTTCTGGGTGAGCAAAAACAGGAAGGCAAAATGCCG
CAAAAAAGGGAATAAGGGCGACACGGAAATGTTGAATACTCATACTCTTCCTTTTTCAATATTATTGAAG
CATTTATCAGGGTTATTGTCTCATGAGCGGATACATATTTGAATGTATTTAGAAAAATAAACAAATAGGG
GTTCCGCGCACATTTCCCCGAAAAGTGCCACCTGACGTCTAAGAAACCATTATTATCATGACATTAACCT
ATAAAAATAGGCGTATCACGAGGCCCTTTCGTCTTCAC
Features (pLannotate 1.2.2; 13 found; start..end, strand, type, name):
     10..54      +  promoter       T5 promoter: bacteriophage T5 promoter for E. coli RNA polymerase, with embedded lac operator
     62..78      +  protein_bind   lac operator: The lac repressor binds to the lac operator to inhibit transcription in E. coli. This inhibition can be relieved by adding lactose or isopropyl-β-D-thiogalactopyranoside (IPTG). lac repressor encoded by lacI
    118..1074    +  CDS            MDHG_CITLA (fragment): Experimental evidence at protein level: Swiss-Prot protein existence level 1. From Citrullus lanatus (Watermelon) (Citrullus vulgaris).
   1081..1098    +  CDS            7xHis (fragment): 6xHis affinity tag
   1121..1215    +  terminator     lambda t0 terminator: transcription terminator from phage lambda
   1230..1258    +  promoter       cat promoter (fragment): promoter of the E. coli cat gene encoding chloramphenicol acetyltransferase
   1259..1922    +  CDS            CmR (fragment): chloramphenicol acetyltransferase; cat; confers resistance to chloramphenicol
   1987..2073    +  terminator     rrnB T1 terminator: Escherichia coli rrnB; transcription terminator T1 from the E. coli rrnB gene
   2085..2126    +  CDS            rop (fragment): Rop protein, which maintains plasmids at low copy number; rop
   2228..2368    +  misc_feature   bom: basis of mobility region from pBR322
   2554..3142    -  rep_origin     ori: high-copy-number ColE1/pMB1/pBR322/pUC origin of replication
   3313..4173    -  CDS            AmpR: β-lactamase; bla; confers resistance to ampicillin, carbenicillin, and related antibiotics
   4174..4278    -  promoter       AmpR promoter: bla
