[The description below was written by a language model from this plasmid's Addgene catalogue record and pLannotate feature annotations shown in this document.]
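Description:
pQE60 M66L wgMDH is a bacterial expression plasmid built on the Qiagen pQE60 backbone for IPTG-inducible production of a point mutant of watermelon (Citrullus lanatus) glyoxysomal malate dehydrogenase in E. coli. The sequenced plasmid is 4,378 nt. It replicates from a ColE1/pMB1-family origin, with an adjacent pBR322 bom region and only a short remnant of the rop gene. The catalogue lists it as low copy. Selection is by ampicillin through the bla gene and its native promoter. The feature table also shows a partial chloramphenicol acetyltransferase coding sequence with a fragmentary cat promoter, a standard leftover of the pQE backbone. The record lists only ampicillin as the resistance marker.

The expression cassette uses the bacteriophage T5 promoter, which is recognised by E. coli RNA polymerase and carries an embedded lac operator, followed by a second lac operator. Transcription is therefore held off by lac repressor and released by IPTG. No lacI gene is annotated on the plasmid, so the repressor has to be supplied from elsewhere, such as the host. Downstream lies the roughly 987 bp malate dehydrogenase insert, cloned between NcoI (destroyed) and BglII sites and fused in frame to a C-terminal 6xHis tag for metal-affinity purification. The lambda t0 terminator closes the transcription unit, and an rrnB T1 terminator lies further downstream.

The insert carries the M66L substitution, which the depositor describes as a subunit interface mutant. The plasmid belongs to a malate dehydrogenase collection assembled for course-based undergraduate research. Its stated purpose is to express this variant, and the His tag would allow the protein to be purified for study of how the interface change affects the enzyme.
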