Addgene plasmid #204247: pQE60 M66L wgMDH
Purpose: Bacterial expression of M66L wgMDH with IPTG induction - Subunit interface mutant
Depositing lab: Malate dehydrogenase CUREs Community (MCC). Depositing organization: University of San Diego. Publication: Organelle and translocatable forms of glyoxysomal malate dehydrogenase. The effect of the N-terminal presequence. Cox B, Chit MM, Weaver T, Gietl C, Bailey J, Bell E, Banaszak L. FEBS J. 2005 Feb;272(3):643-54. doi: 10.1111/j.1742-4658.2004.04475.x. PubMed 15670147.
Backbone
  Vector backbone: pQE60
  Backbone manufacturer: Qiagen
  Backbone size w/o insert (bp): 3391
  Vector type: Bacterial Expression
Growth in bacteria
  Bacterial resistance: Ampicillin, 100 μg/mL
  Growth temperature: 37°C
  Growth strain: DH5alpha
  Copy number: Low Copy
Gene/Insert
  Gene/Insert name: MDHG_CITLA (alt name: watermelon glyoxysomal malate dehydrogenase)
  Species: Citrullus lanatus subsp. Vulgaris
  Insert size (bp): 987
  Mutation: M66L
  Tag / fusion protein: 6X His (C terminal on insert)
  Cloning method: Restriction Enzyme; 5′ cloning site NcoI (destroyed during cloning); 3′ cloning site BglII (not destroyed)
  Sequencing primers: 5′ CCCGAAAAGTGCCACCTG; 3′ CCAGTAATGACCTCAGAAC
Resource information
  A portion of this plasmid was derived from a plasmid made by: Received from Leonard J. Banaszak; Original construct from Christine Gietl
Terms and licenses: Academic/Nonprofit Terms; Industry Terms: Not Available to Industry
Depositor comments: For more information, please see the MDH CUREs Community website: https://www.mdhcures.org/
How to cite: pQE60 M66L wgMDH was a gift from Malate dehydrogenase CUREs Community (MCC) (Addgene plasmid # 204247 ; http://n2t.net/addgene:204247 ; RRID:Addgene_204247)
